Addgene plasmid #136911: LRT2B-AdGO2
Purpose: Lentivirus expressing AdGO2 sgRNA
Depositing lab: Lukas Dow. Depositing organization: Cornell University. Publication: GO: a functional reporter system to identify and enrich base editing activity. Katti A, Foronda M, Zimmerman J, Diaz B, Zafra MP, Goswami S, Dow LE. Nucleic Acids Res. 2020 Feb 29. pii: 5766653. doi: 10.1093/nar/gkaa124. PubMed 32112097.
Backbone
  Vector backbone: Adapted from pLentiCRISPRv1
  Vector type: Lentiviral
  Selectable markers: Blasticidin
Growth in bacteria
  Bacterial resistance: Ampicillin, 100 μg/mL
  Growth temperature: 30°C
  Growth strain: NEB Stable
  Copy number: High Copy
Gene/Insert
  Gene/Insert name: sgAdGO2
  gRNA/shRNA sequence: GTTTAGAGTGAGCCATGTAG
  Species: Synthetic
  Mutation: WT
  Promoter: hU6
  Cloning method: Restriction Enzyme; 5′ cloning site Unknown (unknown if destroyed)
Terms and licenses: Academic/Nonprofit Terms; Industry Terms: Not Available to Industry
How to cite: LRT2B-AdGO2 was a gift from Lukas Dow (Addgene plasmid # 136911 ; http://n2t.net/addgene:136911 ; RRID:Addgene_136911)
