[The description below was written by a language model from this plasmid's Addgene catalogue record and pLannotate feature annotations shown in this document.]
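Description:
LRT2B-AdGO2 is a lentiviral sgRNA expression plasmid of about 8.7 kb, built on a backbone adapted from pLentiCRISPRv1. It is a third-generation-style, self-inactivating transfer vector. An RSV promoter drives a truncated HIV-1 5' LTR, followed by the Ψ packaging signal with a gag fragment, the Rev response element and a cPPT/CTS. The viral genome ends in a ΔU3 3' LTR, with an SV40 polyadenylation signal downstream. In bacteria the plasmid is maintained through a high-copy ColE1/pUC-type origin and selected by ampicillin resistance. The backbone also carries an f1 ori, an SV40 ori and remnants of a lac/T7/T3 cloning region.

The payload has two expression units. A human U6 RNA polymerase III promoter transcribes the synthetic guide sgAdGO2, a 20-nt spacer fused to a Streptococcus pyogenes Cas9 guide scaffold, which the annotation detects as a tracrRNA fragment. Downstream, an EF-1α core promoter drives tdTomato followed by the bsr blasticidin S deaminase gene, with a WPRE to enhance transcript expression. The short gap between the two coding sequences suggests a linking element such as a 2A peptide, but none is annotated. Transduced cells can therefore be identified by red-orange fluorescence and selected with blasticidin. No Cas9 or base editor is encoded, so the editing enzyme must be supplied separately.

The stated purpose is lentiviral delivery of the AdGO2 sgRNA, and the associated work describes "GO", a functional reporter system for identifying and enriching base editing activity. The record does not spell out the guide's exact target within that reporter system.
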