Features (pLannotate 1.2.2; 28 found; start..end, strand, type, name):
      5..231     +  promoter       RSV promoter: Rous sarcoma virus enhancer/promoter
    232..412     +  LTR            5' LTR (truncated): truncated 5' long terminal repeat (LTR) from HIV-1
    459..584     +  misc_feature   HIV-1 Ψ: packaging signal of human immunodeficiency virus type 1
    568..931     +  CDS            HIV-1 gag (fragment): gag protein from human immunodeficiency virus 1; gag
   1077..1310    +  misc_feature   RRE: The Rev response element (RRE) of HIV-1 allows for Rev-dependent mRNA export from the nucleus to the cytoplasm.
   1687..1713    +  CDS            Rev (fragment): human immunodeficiency virus 1 (HIV-1) Rev protein; rev; enhances nuclear export of unspliced and incompletely spliced viral mRNAs
   1717..1957    +  promoter       U6 promoter: RNA polymerase III promoter for human U6 snRNA
   2004..2047    +  misc_RNA       tracrRNA (fragment): trans-activating CRISPR RNA for the Streptococcus pyogenes CRISPR/Cas9 system
   2130..2247    +  misc_feature   cPPT/CTS: central polypurine tract and central termination sequence of HIV-1
   2342..2553    +  promoter       EF-1α core promoter: core promoter for human elongation factor EF-1α
   2605..4032    +  CDS            tdTomato: tdTomato is a basic (constitutively fluorescent) orange fluorescent protein published in 2004, derived from Discosoma sp.. It is reported to be a somewhat slowly-maturing tandem dimer with low acid sensitivity.
   4108..4527    +  CDS            bsr: BSR_BACCE - Experimental evidence at protein level: Swiss-Prot protein existence level 1. Catalyzes the deamination of the cytosine moiety of the antibiotics blasticidin S, cytomycin and acetylblasticidin S. From Bacillus cereus.
   4593..5181    +  misc_feature   WPRE: woodchuck hepatitis virus posttranscriptional regulatory element
   5232..5251    +  misc_feature   cPPT/CTS (fragment): central polypurine tract and central termination sequence of HIV-1
   5253..5486    +  LTR            3' LTR (ΔU3): self-inactivating 3' long terminal repeat (LTR) from HIV-1
   5564..5685    +  polyA_signal   SV40 poly(A) signal: SV40 polyadenylation signal
   5725..5860    +  rep_origin     SV40 ori: SV40 origin of replication
   5881..5899    -  promoter       T7 promoter: promoter for bacteriophage T7 RNA polymerase
   5907..6062    +  CDS            lacZα (fragment): LacZα fragment of β-galactosidase; lacZ fragment
   6067..6495    +  rep_origin     f1 ori (sequence partly withheld): f1 bacteriophage origin of replication; arrow indicates direction of (+) strand synthesis
   6548..6652    +  promoter       AmpR promoter: bla
   6653..7513    +  CDS            AmpR: β-lactamase; bla; confers resistance to ampicillin, carbenicillin, and related antibiotics
   7684..8272    +  rep_origin     ori: high-copy-number ColE1/pMB1/pBR322/pUC origin of replication
   8455..8547    +  CDS            lacI (fragment): lac repressor; lacI; The lac repressor binds to the lac operator to inhibit transcription in E. coli. This inhibition can be relieved by adding lactose or isopropyl-β-D-thiogalactopyranoside (IPTG).
   8560..8581    +  protein_bind   CAP binding site: CAP binding activates transcription in the presence of cAMP. E. coli catabolite activator protein
   8596..8626    +  promoter       lac promoter: promoter for the E. coli lac operon
   8634..8650    +  protein_bind   lac operator: The lac repressor binds to the lac operator to inhibit transcription in E. coli. This inhibition can be relieved by adding lactose or isopropyl-β-D-thiogalactopyranoside (IPTG). lac repressor encoded by lacI
   8695..8713    +  promoter       T3 promoter: promoter for bacteriophage T3 RNA polymerase
>Addgene plasmid #136911 | LRT2B-AdGO2 | addgene full sequence | sequence record 271370 | Addgene NGS Result
TTAATGTAGTCTTATGCAATACTCTTGTAGTCTTGCAACATGGTAACGATGAGTTAGCAACATGCCTTAC
AAGGAGAGAAAAAGCACCGTGCATGCCGATTGGTGGAAGTAAGGTGGTACGATCGTGCCTTATTAGGAAG
GCAACAGACGGGTCTGACATGGATTGGACGAACCACTGAATTGCCGCATTGCAGAGATATTGTATTTAAG
TGCCTAGCTCGATACATAAACGGGTCTCTCTGGTTAGACCAGATCTGAGCCTGGGAGCTCTCTGGCTAAC
TAGGGAACCCACTGCTTAAGCCTCAATAAAGCTTGCCTTGAGTGCTTCAAGTAGTGTGTGCCCGTCTGTT
GTGTGACTCTGGTAACTAGAGATCCCTCAGACCCTTTTAGTCAGTGTGGAAAATCTCTAGCAGTGGCGCC
CGAACAGGGACTTGAAAGCGAAAGGGAAACCAGAGGAGCTCTCTCGACGCAGGACTCGGCTTGCTGAAGC
GCGCACGGCAAGAGGCGAGGGGCGGCGACTGGTGAGTACGCCAAAAATTTTGACTAGCGGAGGCTAGAAG
GAGAGAGATGGGTGCGAGAGCGTCAGTATTAAGCGGGGGAGAATTAGATCGCGATGGGAAAAAATTCGGT
TAAGGCCAGGGGGAAAGAAAAAATATAAATTAAAACATATAGTATGGGCAAGCAGGGAGCTAGAACGATT
CGCAGTTAATCCTGGCCTGTTAGAAACATCAGAAGGCTGTAGACAAATACTGGGACAGCTACAACCATCC
CTTCAGACAGGATCAGAAGAACTTAGATCATTATATAATACAGTAGCAACCCTCTATTGTGTGCATCAAA
GGATAGAGATAAAAGACACCAAGGAAGCTTTAGACAAGATAGAGGAAGAGCAAAACAAAAGTAAGACCAC
CGCACAGCAAGCGGCCGCTGATCTTCAGACCTGGAGGAGGAGATATGAGGGACAATTGGAGAAGTGAATT
ATATAAATATAAAGTAGTAAAAATTGAACCATTAGGAGTAGCACCCACCAAGGCAAAGAGAAGAGTGGTG
CAGAGAGAAAAAAGAGCAGTGGGAATAGGAGCTTTGTTCCTTGGGTTCTTGGGAGCAGCAGGAAGCACTA
TGGGCGCAGCGTCAATGACGCTGACGGTACAGGCCAGACAATTATTGTCTGGTATAGTGCAGCAGCAGAA
CAATTTGCTGAGGGCTATTGAGGCGCAACAGCATCTGTTGCAACTCACAGTCTGGGGCATCAAGCAGCTC
CAGGCAAGAATCCTGGCTGTGGAAAGATACCTAAAGGATCAACAGCTCCTGGGGATTTGGGGTTGCTCTG
GAAAACTCATTTGCACCACTGCTGTGCCTTGGAATGCTAGTTGGAGTAATAAATCTCTGGAACAGATTTG
GAATCACACGACCTGGATGGAGTGGGACAGAGAAATTAACAATTACACAAGCTTAATACACTCCTTAATT
GAAGAATCGCAAAACCAGCAAGAAAAGAATGAACAAGAATTATTGGAATTAGATAAATGGGCAAGTTTGT
GGAATTGGTTTAACATAACAAATTGGCTGTGGTATATAAAATTATTCATAATGATAGTAGGAGGCTTGGT
AGGTTTAAGAATAGTTTTTGCTGTACTTTCTATAGTGAATAGAGTTAGGCAGGGATATTCACCATTATCG
TTTCAGACCCACCTCCCAACCCCGAGGGGACCCAGAGAGGGCCTATTTCCCATGATTCCTTCATATTTGC
ATATACGATACAAGGCTGTTAGAGAGATAATTAGAATTAATTTGACTGTAAACACAAAGATATTAGTACA
AAATACGTGACGTAGAAAGTAATAATTTCTTGGGTAGTTTGCAGTTTTAAAATTATGTTTTAAAATGGAC
TATCATATGCTTACCGTAACTTGAAAGTATTTCGATTTCTTGGCTTTATATATCTTGTGGAAAGGACGAA
ACACCGTTTAGAGTGAGCCATGTAGGTTTAAGAGCTATGCTGGAAACAGCATAGCAAGTTTAAATAAGGC
TAGTCCGTTATCAACTTTGCTGGAAACAGCAAAGTGGCACCGAGTCGGTGCTTTTTTTGAATTCTAGATC
TTGAGACAAATGGCAGTATTCATCCACAATTTTAAAAGAAAAGGGGGGATTGGGGGGTACAGTGCAGGGG
AAAGAATAGTAGACATAATAGCAACAGACATACAAACTAAAGAATTACAAAAACAAATTACAAAAATTCA
AAATTTTCGGGTTTATTACAGGGACAGCAGAGATCCACTTTGGCGCCGGCCTCGAGTACACGCGTCGAGA
AGCTTGATCGATGGCTCCGGTGCCCGTCAGTGGGCAGAGCGCACATCGCCCACAGTCCCCGAGAAGTTGG
GGGGAGGGGTCGGCAATTGAACCGGTGCCTAGAGAAGGTGGCGCGGGGTAAACTGGGAAAGTGATGTCGT
GTACTGGCTCCGCCTTTTTCCCGAGGGTGGGGGAGAACCGTATATAAGTGCAGTAGTCGCCGTGAACGTT
CTTTTTCGCAACGGGTTTGCCGCCAGAACACAGGTGTCGTGACGCGGATCGTACCCCGAATTTATGATCA
ATACCGCGGCCACCATGGTGAGCAAGGGCGAGGAGGTCATCAAAGAGTTCATGCGCTTCAAGGTGCGCAT
GGAGGGCTCCATGAACGGCCACGAGTTCGAGATCGAGGGCGAGGGCGAGGGCCGCCCCTACGAGGGCACC
CAGACCGCCAAGCTGAAGGTGACCAAGGGCGGCCCCCTGCCCTTCGCCTGGGACATCCTGTCCCCCCAGT
TCATGTACGGCTCCAAGGCGTACGTGAAGCACCCCGCCGACATCCCCGATTACAAGAAGCTGTCCTTCCC
CGAGGGCTTCAAGTGGGAGCGCGTGATGAACTTCGAGGACGGCGGTCTGGTGACCGTGACCCAGGACTCC
TCCCTGCAGGACGGCACGCTGATCTACAAGGTGAAGATGCGCGGCACCAACTTCCCCCCCGACGGCCCCG
TAATGCAGAAGAAGACCATGGGCTGGGAGGCCTCCACCGAGCGCCTGTACCCCCGCGACGGCGTGCTGAA
GGGCGAGATCCACCAGGCCCTGAAGCTGAAGGACGGCGGCCACTACCTGGTGGAGTTCAAGACCATCTAC
ATGGCCAAGAAGCCCGTGCAACTGCCCGGCTACTACTACGTGGACACCAAGCTGGACATCACCTCCCACA
ACGAGGACTACACCATCGTGGAACAGTACGAGCGCTCCGAGGGCCGCCACCACCTGTTCCTGGGGCATGG
CACCGGCAGCACCGGCAGCGGCAGCTCCGGCACCGCCTCCTCCGAGGACAACAACATGGCCGTCATCAAA
GAGTTCATGCGCTTCAAGGTGCGCATGGAGGGCTCCATGAACGGCCACGAGTTCGAGATCGAGGGCGAGG
GCGAGGGCCGCCCCTACGAGGGCACCCAGACCGCCAAGCTGAAGGTGACCAAGGGCGGCCCCCTGCCCTT
CGCCTGGGACATCCTGTCCCCCCAGTTCATGTACGGCTCCAAGGCGTACGTGAAGCACCCCGCCGACATC
CCCGATTACAAGAAGCTGTCCTTCCCCGAGGGCTTCAAGTGGGAGCGCGTGATGAACTTCGAGGACGGCG
GTCTGGTGACCGTGACCCAGGACTCCTCCCTGCAGGACGGCACGCTGATCTACAAGGTGAAGATGCGCGG
CACCAACTTCCCCCCCGACGGCCCCGTAATGCAGAAGAAGACCATGGGCTGGGAGGCCTCCACCGAGCGC
CTGTACCCCCGCGACGGCGTGCTGAAGGGCGAGATCCACCAGGCCCTGAAGCTGAAGGACGGCGGCCACT
ACCTGGTGGAGTTCAAGACCATCTACATGGCCAAGAAGCCCGTGCAACTGCCCGGCTACTACTACGTGGA
CACCAAGCTGGACATCACCTCCCACAACGAGGACTACACCATCGTGGAACAGTACGAGCGCTCCGAGGGC
CGCCACCACCTGTTCCTGTACGGCATGGACGAGCTGTACAAAGCGGCCGCAGGCAGCGGCGCCACCAACT
TCAGCCTGCTGAAGCAGGCCGGCGACGTGGAGGAGAACCCCGGCCCCATGAAGACCTTCAACATCTCTCA
GCAGGACCTTGAGCTGGTGGAAGTTGCCACTGAGAAAATCACCATGCTCTATGAGGACAACAAGCACCAT
GTTGGTGCTGCCATCAGGACCAAGACAGGAGAAATCATCTCTGCTGTCCACATTGAAGCCTACATTGGCA
GGGTCACTGTGTGTGCAGAGGCCATTGCCATTGGGTCTGCAGTCTCCAATGGGCAGAAGGACTTTGACAC
CATTGTGGCTGTGAGGCACCCCTACAGTGATGAGGTGGACAGGTCCATCAGAGTGGTGTCCCCCTGTGGC
ATGTGCAGGGAGCTCATCTCAGACTATGCCCCTGATTGCTTTGTTCTGATTGAGATGAATGGCAAGCTGG
TCAAGACAACCATTGAGGAGCTGATTCCACTGAAATACACCAGAAACTAATTCGAAAGATCCGCTAGCAA
TCAGTGGGATCCCCTCTAGATGTACAAGCGCGTTAAGTCGACAATCAACCTCTGGATTACAAAATTTGTG
AAAGATTGACTGGTATTCTTAACTATGTTGCTCCTTTTACGCTATGTGGATACGCTGCTTTAATGCCTTT
GTATCATGCTATTGCTTCCCGTATGGCTTTCATTTTCTCCTCCTTGTATAAATCCTGGTTGCTGTCTCTT
TATGAGGAGTTGTGGCCCGTTGTCAGGCAACGTGGCGTGGTGTGCACTGTGTTTGCTGACGCAACCCCCA
CTGGTTGGGGCATTGCCACCACCTGTCAGCTCCTTTCCGGGACTTTCGCTTTCCCCCTCCCTATTGCCAC
GGCGGAACTCATCGCCGCCTGCCTTGCCCGCTGCTGGACAGGGGCTCGGCTGTTGGGCACTGACAATTCC
GTGGTGTTGTCGGGGAAATCATCGTCCTTTCCTTGGCTGCTCGCCTGTGTTGCCACCTGGATTCTGCGCG
GGACGTCCTTCTGCTACGTCCCTTCGGCCCTCAATCCAGCGGACCTTCCTTCCCGCGGCCTGCTGCCGGC
TCTGCGGCCTCTTCCGCGTCTTCGCCTTCGCCCTCAGACGAGTCGGATCTCCCTTTGGGCCGCCTCCCCG
CGTCGACTTTAAGACCAATGACTTACAAGGCAGCTGTAGATCTTAGCCACTTTTTAAAAGAAAAGGGGGG
ACTGGAAGGGCTAATTCACTCCCAACGAAGACAAGATCTGCTTTTTGCTTGTACTGGGTCTCTCTGGTTA
GACCAGATCTGAGCCTGGGAGCTCTCTGGCTAACTAGGGAACCCACTGCTTAAGCCTCAATAAAGCTTGC
CTTGAGTGCTTCAAGTAGTGTGTGCCCGTCTGTTGTGTGACTCTGGTAACTAGAGATCCCTCAGACCCTT
TTAGTCAGTGTGGAAAATCTCTAGCAGTACGTATAGTAGTTCATGTCATCTTATTATTCAGTATTTATAA
CTTGCAAAGAAATGAATATCAGAGAGTGAGAGGAACTTGTTTATTGCAGCTTATAATGGTTACAAATAAA
GCAATAGCATCACAAATTTCACAAATAAAGCATTTTTTTCACTGCATTCTAGTTGTGGTTTGTCCAAACT
CATCAATGTATCTTATCATGTCTGGCTCTAGCTATCCCGCCCCTAACTCCGCCCATCCCGCCCCTAACTC
CGCCCAGTTCCGCCCATTCTCCGCCCCATGGCTGACTAATTTTTTTTATTTATGCAGAGGCCGAGGCCGC
CTCGGCCTCTGAGCTATTCCAGAAGTAGTGAGGAGGCTTTTTTGGAGGCCTAGGGACGTACCCAATTCGC
CCTATAGTGAGTCGTATTACGCGCGCTCACTGGCCGTCGTTTTACAACGTCGTGACTGGGAAAACCCTGG
CGTTACCCAACTTAATCGCCTTGCAGCACATCCCCCTTTCGCCAGCTGGCGTAATAGCGAAGAGGCCCGC
ACCGATCGCCCTTCCCAACAGTTGCGCAGCCTGAATGGCGAATGGG
[124 nt withheld, positions 6067-6190]
C
[91 nt withheld, positions 6192-6282]
A
[49 nt withheld, positions 6284-6332]
CCTTTGACGTTGGAGTCCACGTTCTTT
[37 nt withheld, positions 6360-6396]
ACCCTATCTCGGTCTATTCTTTTGATTTATAAGGGATTTTGCCGATTTCGGCCTATTGGTTAAAAAATGA
GCTGATTTAACAAAAATTTAACGCGAATTTTAACAAAATATTAACGCTTACAATTTAGGTGGCACTTTTC
GGGGAAATGTGCGCGGAACCCCTATTTGTTTATTTTTCTAAATACATTCAAATATGTATCCGCTCATGAG
ACAATAACCCTGATAAATGCTTCAATAATATTGAAAAAGGAAGAGTATGAGTATTCAACATTTCCGTGTC
GCCCTTATTCCCTTTTTTGCGGCATTTTGCCTTCCTGTTTTTGCTCACCCAGAAACGCTGGTGAAAGTAA
AAGATGCTGAAGATCAGTTGGGTGCACGAGTGGGTTACATCGAACTGGATCTCAACAGCGGTAAGATCCT
TGAGAGTTTTCGCCCCGAAGAACGTTTTCCAATGATGAGCACTTTTAAAGTTCTGCTATGTGGCGCGGTA
TTATCCCGTATTGACGCCGGGCAAGAGCAACTCGGTCGCCGCATACACTATTCTCAGAATGACTTGGTTG
AGTACTCACCAGTCACAGAAAAGCATCTTACGGATGGCATGACAGTAAGAGAATTATGCAGTGCTGCCAT
AACCATGAGTGATAACACTGCGGCCAACTTACTTCTGACAACGATCGGAGGACCGAAGGAGCTAACCGCT
TTTTTGCACAACATGGGGGATCATGTAACTCGCCTTGATCGTTGGGAACCGGAGCTGAATGAAGCCATAC
CAAACGACGAGCGTGACACCACGATGCCTGTAGCAATGGCAACAACGTTGCGCAAACTATTAACTGGCGA
ACTACTTACTCTAGCTTCCCGGCAACAATTAATAGACTGGATGGAGGCGGATAAAGTTGCAGGACCACTT
CTGCGCTCGGCCCTTCCGGCTGGCTGGTTTATTGCTGATAAATCTGGAGCCGGTGAGCGTGGGTCTCGCG
GTATCATTGCAGCACTGGGGCCAGATGGTAAGCCCTCCCGTATCGTAGTTATCTACACGACGGGGAGTCA
GGCAACTATGGATGAACGAAATAGACAGATCGCTGAGATAGGTGCCTCACTGATTAAGCATTGGTAACTG
TCAGACCAAGTTTACTCATATATACTTTAGATTGATTTAAAACTTCATTTTTAATTTAAAAGGATCTAGG
TGAAGATCCTTTTTGATAATCTCATGACCAAAATCCCTTAACGTGAGTTTTCGTTCCACTGAGCGTCAGA
CCCCGTAGAAAAGATCAAAGGATCTTCTTGAGATCCTTTTTTTCTGCGCGTAATCTGCTGCTTGCAAACA
AAAAAACCACCGCTACCAGCGGTGGTTTGTTTGCCGGATCAAGAGCTACCAACTCTTTTTCCGAAGGTAA
CTGGCTTCAGCAGAGCGCAGATACCAAATACTGTTCTTCTAGTGTAGCCGTAGTTAGGCCACCACTTCAA
GAACTCTGTAGCACCGCCTACATACCTCGCTCTGCTAATCCTGTTACCAGTGGCTGCTGCCAGTGGCGAT
AAGTCGTGTCTTACCGGGTTGGACTCAAGACGATAGTTACCGGATAAGGCGCAGCGGTCGGGCTGAACGG
GGGGTTCGTGCACACAGCCCAGCTTGGAGCGAACGACCTACACCGAACTGAGATACCTACAGCGTGAGCT
ATGAGAAAGCGCCACGCTTCCCGAAGGGAGAAAGGCGGACAGGTATCCGGTAAGCGGCAGGGTCGGAACA
GGAGAGCGCACGAGGGAGCTTCCAGGGGGAAACGCCTGGTATCTTTATAGTCCTGTCGGGTTTCGCCACC
TCTGACTTGAGCGTCGATTTTTGTGATGCTCGTCAGGGGGGCGGAGCCTATGGAAAAACGCCAGCAACGC
GGCCTTTTTACGGTTCCTGGCCTTTTGCTGGCCTTTTGCTCACATGTTCTTTCCTGCGTTATCCCCTGAT
TCTGTGGATAACCGTATTACCGCCTTTGAGTGAGCTGATACCGCTCGCCGCAGCCGAACGACCGAGCGCA
GCGAGTCAGTGAGCGAGGAAGCGGAAGAGCGCCCAATACGCAAACCGCCTCTCCCCGCGCGTTGGCCGAT
TCATTAATGCAGCTGGCACGACAGGTTTCCCGACTGGAAAGCGGGCAGTGAGCGCAACGCAATTAATGTG
AGTTAGCTCACTCATTAGGCACCCCAGGCTTTACACTTTATGCTTCCGGCTCGTATGTTGTGTGGAATTG
TGAGCGGATAACAATTTCACACAGGAAACAGCTATGACCATGATTACGCCAAGCGCGCAATTAACCCTCA
CTAAAGGGAACAAAAGCTGGAGCTGCAAGC
